>Addgene plasmid #40291 | pTOM20-ddGFP-B | addgene full sequence | sequence record 200607 | Addgene NGS Result
TTAAGCCAGTATCTGCTCCCTGCTTGTGTGTTGGAGGTCGCTGAGTAGTGCGCGAGCAAAATTTAAGCTA
CAACAAGGCAAGGCTTGACCGACAATTGCATGAAGAATCTGCTTAGGGTTAGGCGTTTTGCGCTGCTTCG
CGATGTACGGGCCAGATATACGCGTTGACATTGATTATTGACTAGTTATTAATAGTAATCAATTACGGGG
TCATTAGTTCATAGCCCATATATGGAGTTCCGCGTTACATAACTTACGGTAAATGGCCCGCCTGGCTGAC
CGCCCAACGACCCCCGCCCATTGACGTCAATAATGACGTATGTTCCCATAGTAACGCCAATAGGGACTTT
CCATTGACGTCAATGGGTGGAGTATTTACGGTAAACTGCCCACTTGGCAGTACATCAAGTGTATCATATG
CCAAGTACGCCCCCTATTGACGTCAATGACGGTAAATGGCCCGCCTGGCATTATGCCCAGTACATGACCT
TATGGGACTTTCCTACTTGGCAGTACATCTACGTATTAGTCATCGCTATTACCATGGTGATGCGGTTTTG
GCAGTACATCAATGGGCGTGGATAGCGGTTTGACTCACGGGGATTTCCAAGTCTCCACCCCATTGACGTC
AATGGGAGTTTGTTTTGGCACCAAAATCAACGGGACTTTCCAAAATGTCGTAACAACTCCGCCCCATTGA
CGCAAATGGGCGGTAGGCGTGTACGGTGGGAGGTCTATATAAGCAGAGCTCTCTGGCTAACTAGAGAACC
CACTGCTTACTGGCTTATCGAAATTAATACGACTCACTATAGGGAGACCCAAGCTGGCTAGCGTGCCGCC
ACCATGGCCTCGAGAATGGTGGGTCGGAACAGCGCCATCGCCGCCGGTGTATGCGGGGCCCTTTTCATTG
GGTACTGCATCTACTTCGACCGCAAAAGACGAAGTGACCCCAACTTCAAGAACAGGCTTCGAGAACGAAG
AAAGAAACAGAAGCTTGCCAAGGAGAGAGCTGGGCTTTCCAAGTTACCTGACCTTAAAGATGCTGAAGCT
GTTCAGAAGTTCTTCCTTGAAGAAATACAGCTTGGTGAAGAGTTACTAGCTCAAGGTGAATATGAGAAGG
GCGTAGACCATCTGACAAATGCAATTGCTGTGTGTGGACAGCCACAGCAGTTACTGCAGGTCTTACAGCA
AACTCTTCCACCACCAGTGTTCCAGATGCTTCTGACTAAGCTCCCAACAATTAGTCAGAGAATTGTAAGT
GCTCAGAGCTTGGCTGAAGATGATGTGGAAGGCGGTAGCGGGGATCCACCGGTCGGTACCGCCTCCTCCG
AGGACAACAACATGGCCACCATCAAAGAGTTCATGCGCTTCAAGGTGCGCATGGAGGGCTCCATGAACGG
CCACGAGTTCGAGATCGAGGGCGAGGGCGAGGGCCGCCCCTACGAGGGCACCCAGACCGCCAAGCTGAAG
GTGACCAAGGGCGGCCCCCTGCCCTTTGCCTGGGACATCCTGTCCCCCCAGATCATGTACGGCTCCAAAG
CGTACGTGAGGCACCCCGCCGACATCCCCGATTACAAGAAGCTGCCCTTCCCCGAGGGCTTCAAGTGGGA
GCGCGTGATGAACTTCGAAGACGGCGGTCTGGTGACCGTTACCCAGGACTCCTCCCTGCAGGACGGCACG
CTGATCTGCAAGGTGAAGATTCGCGGCACCAACTTCCCCCCCGACGGCCCCGTAATGCAGAAGAAGACCA
TGGGCTGGGAGGCCTCCACCGAGATGCTGTACCCCAAGGACGGCGTGCTGAAGGGCCATAGCTATCAGGC
CCTGAAGCTGAAGGACGGCGGCCACTACCTGGTGGAGTTCGAGACCATCTACATGGCCAAGAAGCCCGTG
CAACTGCCCGGCGATTACTGTGTGGACACCAAGCTGGACATCACCTCCCACAACGAGGACTACACCATCG
TGGAACAGTACGGGCGCTCCGAGGGCCGCCACCGTCTGGGCATGGACGAGCGGTACAAGTAAAAGCTTGG
TAAACCGCTGATCAGCCTCGACTGTGCCTTCTAGTTGCCAGCCATCTGTTGTTTGCCCCTCCCCCGTGCC
TTCCTTGACCCTGGAAGGTGCCACTCCCACTGTCCTTTCCTAATAAAATGAGGAAATTGCATCGCATTGT
CTGAGTAGGTGTCATTCTATTCTGGGGGGTGGGGTGGGGCAGGACAGCAAGGGGGAGGATTGGGAAGACA
ATAGCAGGCATGCTGGGGATGCGGTGGGCTCTATGGCTTCTGAGGCGGAAAGAACCAGCTGGGGCTCTAG
GGGGTATCCCC
[124 nt withheld, positions 2322-2445]
C
[91 nt withheld, positions 2447-2537]
A
[49 nt withheld, positions 2539-2587]
CCTTTGACGTTGGAGTCCACGTTCTTT
[37 nt withheld, positions 2615-2651]
ACCCTATCTCGGTCTATTCTTTTGATTTATAAGGGATTTTGCCGATTTCGGCCTATTGGTTAAAAAATGA
GCTGATTTAACAAAAATTTAACGCGAATTAATTCTGTGGAATGTGTGTCAGTTAGGGTGTGGAAAGTCCC
CAGGCTCCCCAGCAGGCAGAAGTATGCAAAGCATGCATCTCAATTAGTCAGCAACCAGGTGTGGAAAGTC
CCCAGGCTCCCCAGCAGGCAGAAGTATGCAAAGCATGCATCTCAATTAGTCAGCAACCATAGTCCCGCCC
CTAACTCCGCCCATCCCGCCCCTAACTCCGCCCAGTTCCGCCCATTCTCCGCCCCATGGCTGACTAATTT
TTTTTATTTATGCAGAGGCCGAGGCCGCCTCTGCCTCTGAGCTATTCCAGAAGTAGTGAGGAGGCTTTTT
TGGAGGCCTAGGCTTTTGCAAAAAGCTCCCGGGAGCTTGTATATCCATTTTCGGATCTGATCAAGAGACA
GGATGAGGATCGTTTCGCATGATTGAACAAGATGGATTGCACGCAGGTTCTCCGGCCGCTTGGGTGGAGA
GGCTATTCGGCTATGACTGGGCACAACAGACAATCGGCTGCTCTGATGCCGCCGTGTTCCGGCTGTCAGC
GCAGGGGCGCCCGGTTCTTTTTGTCAAGACCGACCTGTCCGGTGCCCTGAATGAACTGCAGGACGAGGCA
GCGCGGCTATCGTGGCTGGCCACGACGGGCGTTCCTTGCGCAGCTGTGCTCGACGTTGTCACTGAAGCGG
GAAGGGACTGGCTGCTATTGGGCGAAGTGCCGGGGCAGGATCTCCTGTCATCTCACCTTGCTCCTGCCGA
GAAAGTATCCATCATGGCTGATGCAATGCGGCGGCTGCATACGCTTGATCCGGCTACCTGCCCATTCGAC
CACCAAGCGAAACATCGCATCGAGCGAGCACGTACTCGGATGGAAGCCGGTCTTGTCGATCAGGATGATC
TGGACGAAGAGCATCAGGGGCTCGCGCCAGCCGAACTGTTCGCCAGGCTCAAGGCGCGCATGCCCGACGG
CGAGGATCTCGTCGTGACCCATGGCGATGCCTGCTTGCCGAATATCATGGTGGAAAATGGCCGCTTTTCT
GGATTCATCGACTGTGGCCGGCTGGGTGTGGCGGACCGCTATCAGGACATAGCGTTGGCTACCCGTGATA
TTGCTGAAGAGCTTGGCGGCGAATGGGCTGACCGCTTCCTCGTGCTTTACGGTATCGCCGCTCCCGATTC
GCAGCGCATCGCCTTCTATCGCCTTCTTGACGAGTTCTTCTGAGCGGGACTCTGGGGTTCGAAATGACCG
ACCAAGCGACGCCCAACCTGCCATCACGAGATTTCGATTCCACCGCCGCCTTCTATGAAAGGTTGGGCTT
CGGAATCGTTTTCCGGGACGCCGGCTGGATGATCCTCCAGCGCGGGGATCTCATGCTGGAGTTCTTCGCC
CACCCCAACTTGTTTATTGCAGCTTATAATGGTTACAAATAAAGCAATAGCATCACAAATTTCACAAATA
AAGCATTTTTTTCACTGCATTCTAGTTGTGGTTTGTCCAAACTCATCAATGTATCTTATCATGTCTGTAT
ACCGTCGACCTCTAGCTAGAGCTTGGCGTAATCATGGTCATAGCTGTTTCCTGTGTGAAATTGTTATCCG
CTCACAATTCCACACAACATACGAGCCGGAAGCATAAAGTGTAAAGCCTGGGGTGCCTAATGAGTGAGCT
AACTCACATTAATTGCGTTGCGCTCACTGCCCGCTTTCCAGTCGGGAAACCTGTCGTGCCAGCTGCATTA
ATGAATCGGCCAACGCGCGGGGAGAGGCGGTTTGCGTATTGGGCGCTCTTCCGCTTCCTCGCTCACTGAC
TCGCTGCGCTCGGTCGTTCGGCTGCGGCGAGCGGTATCAGCTCACTCAAAGGCGGTAATACGGTTATCCA
CAGAATCAGGGGATAACGCAGGAAAGAACATGTGAGCAAAAGGCCAGCAAAAGGCCAGGAACCGTAAAAA
GGCCGCGTTGCTGGCGTTTTTCCATAGGCTCCGCCCCCCTGACGAGCATCACAAAAATCGACGCTCAAGT
CAGAGGTGGCGAAACCCGACAGGACTATAAAGATACCAGGCGTTTCCCCCTGGAAGCTCCCTCGTGCGCT
CTCCTGTTCCGACCCTGCCGCTTACCGGATACCTGTCCGCCTTTCTCCCTTCGGGAAGCGTGGCGCTTTC
TCATAGCTCACGCTATAGGTATCTCAGTTCGGTGTAGGTCGTTCGCTCCAAGCTGGGCTGTGTGCACGAA
CCCCCCGTTCAGCCCGACCGCTGCGCCTTATCCGGTAACTATCGTCTTGAGTCCAACCCGGTAAGACACG
ACTTATCGCCACTGGCAGCAGCCACTGGTAACAGGATTAGCAGAGCGAGGTATGTAGGCGGTGCTACAGA
GTTCTTGAAGTGGTGGCCTAACTACGGCTACACTAGAAGAACAGTATTTGGTATCTGCGCTCTGCTGAAG
CCAGTTACCTTCGGAAAAAGAGTTGGTAGCTCTTGATCCGGCAAACAAACCACCGCTGGTAGCGGTGGTT
TTTTTGTTTGCAAGCAGCAGATTACGCGCAGAAAAAAAGGATCTCAAGAAGATCCTTTGATCTTTTCTAC
GGGGTCTGACGCTCAGTGGAACGAAAACTCACGTTAAGGGATTTTGGTCATGAGATTATCAAAAAGGATC
TTCACCTAGATCCTTTTAAATTAAAAATGAAGTTTTAAATCAATCTAAAGTATATATGAGTAAACTTGGT
CTGACAGTTACCAATGCTTAATCAGTGAGGCACCTATCTCAGCGATCTGTCTATTTCGTTCATCCATAGT
TGCCTGACTCCCCGTCGTGTAGATAACTACGATACGGGAGGGCTTACCATCTGGCCCCAGTGCTGCAATG
ATACCGCGAGACCCACGCTCACCGGCTCCAGATTTATCAGCAATAAACCAGCCAGCCGGAAGGGCCGAGC
GCAGAAGTGGTCCTGCAACTTTATCCGCCTCCATCCAGTCTATTAATTGTTGCCGGGAAGCTAGAGTAAG
TAGTTCGCCAGTTAATAGTTTGCGCAACGTTGTTGCCATTGCTACAGGCATCGTGGTGTCACGCTCGTCG
TTTGGTATGGCTTCATTCAGCTCCGGTTCCCAACGATCAAGGCGAGTTACATGATCCCCCATGTTGTGCA
AAAAAGCGGTTAGCTCCTTCGGTCCTCCGATCGTTGTCAGAAGTAAGTTGGCCGCAGTGTTATCACTCAT
GGTTATGGCAGCACTGCATAATTCTCTTACTGTCATGCCATCCGTAAGATGCTTTTCTGTGACTGGTGAG
TACTCAACCAAGTCATTCTGAGAATAGTGTATGCGGCGACCGAGTTGCTCTTGCCCGGCGTCAATACGGG
ATAATACCGCGCCACATAGCAGAACTTTAAAAGTGCTCATCATTGGAAAACGTTCTTCGGGGCGAAAACT
CTCAAGGATCTTACCGCTGTTGAGATCCAGTTCGATGTAACCCACTCGTGCACCCAACTGATCTTCAGCA
TCTTTTACTTTCACCAGCGTTTCTGGGTGAGCAAAAACAGGAAGGCAAAATGCCGCAAAAAAGGGAATAA
GGGCGACACGGAAATGTTGAATACTCATACTCTTCCTTTTTCAATATTATTGAAGCATTTATCAGGGTTA
TTGTCTCATGAGCGGATACATATTTGAATGTATTTAGAAAAATAAACAAATAGGGGTTCCGCGCACATTT
CCCCGAAAAGTGCCACCTGACGTCGACGGATCGGGAGATCTCCCGATCCCCTATGGTGCACTCTCAGTAC
AATCTGCTCTGATGCCGCATAG
Features (pLannotate 1.2.2; 22 found; start..end, strand, type, name):
    167..546     +  enhancer       CMV enhancer: human cytomegalovirus immediate early enhancer
    547..750     +  promoter       CMV promoter: human cytomegalovirus (CMV) immediate early promoter
    746..779     +  LTR            5' LTR (truncated) (fragment): truncated 5' long terminal repeat (LTR) from HIV-1
    795..813     +  promoter       T7 promoter: promoter for bacteriophage T7 RNA polymerase
    856..1290    +  CDS            TOMM20: TOM20_HUMAN - Also known as KIAA0016. Experimental evidence at protein level: Swiss-Prot protein existence level 1. Central component of the receptor complex responsible for the recognition and translocation of cytosolically synthesized mitochondrial preproteins. Together with TOM22 functions as the transit peptide receptor at the surface of the mitochondrion outer membrane and facilitates the movement of preproteins into the TOM40 translocation pore (By similarity). Required for the translocation across the mitochondrial outer membrane of cytochrome P450 monooxygenases. From Homo sapiens (Hum
   1321..1998    +  CDS            dimer2: dimer2 is a basic (constitutively fluorescent) orange fluorescent protein published in 2002, derived from Discosoma sp.. It has low acid sensitivity.
   1997..2022    +  CDS            mNeonGreen (fragment): bright monomeric yellow-green fluorescent protein derived from LanYFP (Shaner et al., 2013)
   2052..2276    +  polyA_signal   bGH poly(A) signal: bovine growth hormone polyadenylation signal
   2280..2301    +  promoter       SV40 promoter (fragment): SV40 enhancer and early promoter
   2322..2750    +  rep_origin     f1 ori (sequence partly withheld): f1 bacteriophage origin of replication; arrow indicates direction of (+) strand synthesis
   2764..3093    +  promoter       SV40 promoter: SV40 enhancer and early promoter
   3160..3951    +  CDS            neo: KKA2_KLEPN - Also known as kan, nptII. Experimental evidence at protein level: Swiss-Prot protein existence level 1. Resistance to kanamycin, neomycin, paromomycin, ribostamycin, butirosin and gentamicin B. From Klebsiella pneumoniae.
   3975..4133    +  CDS            ble (fragment): BLE_KLEPN - Experimental evidence at protein level: Swiss-Prot protein existence level 1. Binding protein with a strong affinity to the bleomycin family of antibiotics. Binds to CL990; an antimitotic-antibiotic compound. From Klebsiella pneumoniae.
   4128..4249    +  polyA_signal   SV40 poly(A) signal: SV40 polyadenylation signal
   4322..4338    -  protein_bind   lac operator: The lac repressor binds to the lac operator to inhibit transcription in E. coli. This inhibition can be relieved by adding lactose or isopropyl-β-D-thiogalactopyranoside (IPTG). lac repressor encoded by lacI
   4346..4376    -  promoter       lac promoter: promoter for the E. coli lac operon
   4391..4412    -  protein_bind   CAP binding site: CAP binding activates transcription in the presence of cAMP. E. coli catabolite activator protein
   4425..4517    -  CDS            lacI (fragment): lac repressor; lacI; The lac repressor binds to the lac operator to inhibit transcription in E. coli. This inhibition can be relieved by adding lactose or isopropyl-β-D-thiogalactopyranoside (IPTG).
   4700..5288    -  rep_origin     ori: high-copy-number ColE1/pMB1/pBR322/pUC origin of replication
   5459..6319    -  CDS            AmpR: β-lactamase; bla; confers resistance to ampicillin, carbenicillin, and related antibiotics
   6320..6424    -  promoter       AmpR promoter: bla
   6483..12      -  misc_feature   bom (fragment) (across the origin): basis of mobility region from pBR322
