[The description below was written by a language model from this plasmid's Addgene catalogue record and pLannotate feature annotations shown in this document.]
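Description:
pTOM20-ddGFP-B is a mammalian expression plasmid built on the pcDNA3.1 backbone that encodes human TOMM20 (TOM20), a receptor component of the mitochondrial outer membrane translocase, fused at its C terminus to ddGFP-B, the "B" partner of a dimerization-dependent green fluorescent protein pair. Transcription is driven by the CMV immediate early enhancer and promoter and terminated by the bovine growth hormone polyadenylation signal. A T7 promoter lies just upstream of the insert. The fusion was cloned between XhoI and HindIII sites, both of which are retained. In the automated feature table, the TOMM20 coding sequence is followed by an open reading frame labelled "dimer2" plus a short "mNeonGreen" fragment. These labels most likely reflect similarity matches for the ddGFP-B sequence, which the annotation tool does not label as such, rather than separate reporters. Other short hits, such as the HIV-1 LTR, lacI and ble fragments, also look like minor backbone matches and not functional parts.

The plasmid is propagated in E. coli through a high-copy ColE1/pUC-type origin with ampicillin selection (AmpR), and it also carries an f1 origin. An SV40 promoter drives a neomycin phosphotransferase cassette with an SV40 poly(A) signal, which in general allows G418 selection of stably transfected mammalian cells.

Anchoring ddGFP-B to TOM20 should display it on the cytosolic face of mitochondria. Fluorescence of a dimerization-dependent pair is designed to rise when the two partners come together, so this construct would typically be co-expressed with a ddGFP-A fusion to report protein proximity or interactions at the mitochondrial surface, including contacts with other organelles. The record itself does not name a specific partner construct or application.
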