Addgene plasmid #40291: pTOM20-ddGFP-B
Depositing lab: Robert Campbell. Depositing organization: University of Alberta. Publication: Dimerization-dependent green and yellow fluorescent proteins. Alford SC, Ding Y, Simmen T, Campbell RE. ACS Synth Biol. 2012 Dec 21;1(12):569-75. doi: 10.1021/sb300050j. Epub 2012 Aug 14. PubMed 23656278.
Backbone
  Vector backbone: pcDNA3.1
  Backbone manufacturer: Invitrogen
  Vector type: Mammalian Expression
Growth in bacteria
  Bacterial resistance: Ampicillin, 100 μg/mL
  Growth temperature: 37°C
  Growth strain: DH10B
  Copy number: High Copy
Gene/Insert
  Gene/Insert name: TOMM20
  Species: H. sapiens (human)
  Entrez Gene: TOMM20 (a.k.a. MAS20, MOM19, TOM20)
  Promoter: CMV
  Tag / fusion protein: ddGFP-B (C terminal on insert)
  Cloning method: Restriction Enzyme; 5′ cloning site XhoI (not destroyed); 3′ cloning site HindIII (not destroyed)
  Sequencing primers: 5′ TAATACGACTCACTATAGGG; 3′ TAGAAGGCACAGTCGAGG
Terms and licenses: Academic/Nonprofit Terms; Industry Terms: Not Available to Industry
How to cite: pTOM20-ddGFP-B was a gift from Robert Campbell (Addgene plasmid # 40291 ; http://n2t.net/addgene:40291 ; RRID:Addgene_40291)
