>Addgene plasmid #40291 | pTOM20-ddGFP-B | depositor partial sequence | sequence record 51802 | TOm20-ddGFP-B
NNNNNNNNNNNNGNNNNNCNCCNTGGCCTCGAGAATGGTGGGTCGGAACAGCGCCATCGCCGCCGGTGTA
TGCGGGGCCCTTTTCATTGGGTACTGCATCTACTTCGACCGCAAAAGACGAAGTGACCCCAACTTCAAGA
ACAGGCTTCGAGAACGAAGAAAGAAACAGAAGCTTGCCAAGGAGAGAGCTGGGCTTTCCAAGTTACCTGA
CCTTAAAGATGCTGAAGCTGTTCAGAAGTTCTTCCTTGAAGAAATACAGCTTGGTGAAGAGTTACTAGCT
CAAGGTGAATATGAGAAGGGCGTAGACCATCTGACAAATGCAATTGCTGTGTGTGGACAGCCACAGCAGT
TACTGCAGGTCTTACAGCAAACTCTTCCACCACCAGTGTTCCAGATGCTTCTGACTAAGCTCCCAACAAT
TAGTCAGAGAATTGTAAGTGCTCAGAGCTTGGCTGAAGATGATGTGGAAGGCGGTAGCGGGGATCCACCG
GTCGGTACCGCCTCCTCCGAGGACAACAACATGGCCACCATCAAAGAGTTCATGCGCTTCAAGGTGCGCA
TGGAGGGCTCCATGAACGGCCACGAGTTCGAGATCGAGGGCGAGGGCGAGGGCCGCCCCTACGAGGGCAC
CCAGACCGCCAAGCTGAAGGTGACCAAGGGCGGCCCCCTGCCCTTTGCCTGGGACATCCTGTCCCCCCAG
ATCATGTACGGCTCCAAAGCGTACGTGAGGCACCCCGCCGACATCCCCGATTACAAGAAGCTGCCCTTCC
CCGAGGGCTTCAAGTGGGAGCGCGTGATGAACTTCGAAGACGGCGGTCTGGTGACCGTTACCCAGGACTC
CTCCCTGCAGGACGGCACGCTGATCTGCAAGGTGAAGATTCGCGGCACCAACTTCCCCCCCGACGGCCCC
GTAATGCAGAAGAAGACCATGGGCTGGGAGGCCTCCACCGAGATGCTGTACCCCAAGGACGGCGTGCTGA
AGGGCCATAGCTATCAGGCCCTGAAGCTGAAGGACGGCGGCCACTACCTGGTGGAGTTCGAGACCATCTA
CATGGCCAAGAAGCCCGTGCAACTGCCCGGCGATTACTGTGTGGACACCAAGCTGGACATCACCTCCCAC
AACGAGGACTACACCATCGTGGAACAGTACGGGCGCTCCGAGGGCCGCCACCGTCTGGGCATGGACGAGC
GGTACAAGTAA
