>Addgene plasmid #40291 | pTOM20-ddGFP-B | addgene partial sequence | sequence record 53479 | CMV-F 5'-CGCAAATGGGCGGTAGGCGTG-3'
CTAGAGAACCCACTGCTTACTGGCTTATCGAAATTAATACGACTCACTATAGGGAGACCCAAGCTGGCTA
GCGTGCCGCCACCATGGCCTCGAGAATGGTGGGTCGGAACAGCGCCATCGCCGCCGGTGTATGCGGGGCC
CTTTTCATTGGGTACTGCATCTACTTCGACCGCAAAAGACGAAGTGACCCCAACTTCAAGAACAGGCTTC
GAGAACGAAGAAAGAAACAGAAGCTTGCCAAGGAGAGAGCTGGGCTTTCCAAGTTACCTGACCTTAAAGA
TGCTGAAGCTGTTCAGAAGTTCTTCCTTGAAGAAATACAGCTTGGTGAAGAGTTACTAGCTCAAGGTGAA
TATGAGAAGGGCGTAGACCATCTGACAAATGCAATTGCTGTGTGTGGACAGCCACAGCAGTTACTGCAGG
TCTTACAGCAAACTCTTCCACCACCAGTGTTCCAGATGCTTCTGACTAAGCTCCCAACAATTAGTCAGAG
AATTGTAAGTGCTCAGAGCTTGGCTGAAGATGATGTGGAAGGCGGTAGCGGGGATCCACCGGTCGGTACC
GCCTCCTCCGAGGACAACAACATGGCCACCATCAAAGAGTTCATGCGCTTCAAGGTGCGCATGGAGGGCT
CCATGAACGGCCACGAGTTCGAGATCGAGGGCGAGGGCGAGGGCCGCCCCTACGAGGGCACCCAGACCGC
CAAGCTGAAGGTGACCAAGGGCGGCCCCCTGCCCTTTGCCTGGGACATCCTGTCCCCCCAGATCATGTAC
GGCTCCAAAGCGTACGTGAGGCACCCC
