>Addgene plasmid #40291 | pTOM20-ddGFP-B | addgene partial sequence | sequence record 53716 | BGH-rev 5'-TAGAAGGCACAGTCGAGG-3'
CTCGTCCATGCCCAGACGGTGGCGGCCCTCGGAGCGCCCGTACTGTTCCACGATGGTGTAGTCCTCGTTG
TGGGAGGTGATGTCCAGCTTGGTGTCCACACAGTAATCGCCGGGCAGTTGCACGGGCTTCTTGGCCATGT
AGATGGTCTCGAACTCCACCAGGTAGTGGCCGCCGTCCTTCAGCTTCAGGGCCTGATAGCTATGGCCCTT
CAGCACGCCGTCCTTGGGGTACAGCATCTCGGTGGAGGCCTCCCAGCCCATGGTCTTCTTCTGCATTACG
GGGCCGTCGGGGGGGAAGTTGGTGCCGCGAATCTTCACCTTGCAGATCAGCGTGCCGTCCTGCAGGGAGG
AGTCCTGGGTAACGGTCACCAGACCGCCGTCTTCGAAGTTCATCACGCGCTCCCACTTGAAGCCCTCGGG
GAAGGGCAGCTTCTTGTAATCGGGGATGTCGGCGGGGTGCCTCACGTACGCTTTGGAGCCGTACATGATC
TGGGGGGACAGGATGTCCCAGGCAAAGGGCAGGGGGCCGCCCTTGGTCACCTTCAGCTTGGCGGTCTGGG
TGCCCTCGTAGGGGCGGCCCTCGCCCTCGCCCTCGATCTCGAACTCGTGGCCGTTCATGGAGCCCTCCAT
GCGCACCTTGAAGCGCATGAACTCTTTGATGGTGGCCATGTTGTTGTCCTCGGAGGAGGCGGTACCGACC
GGTGGATCCCCGCTACCGCCTTCCACATCATCTTCAGCCAAGCTCTGAGCACTTACAATTCTCTGACTAA
TTGTTGGGAGCTTAGTCAGAAGCATCTGGAACACTGGTGGTGGAAGAGTTTGCTGTAAGACCTGCAGTAA
CTGCTGTGGCTGTCCACACACAGCAATTGCAT
